>Addgene plasmid #249230 | pLenti-hPTPRF-gRNA3 | addgene full sequence | sequence record 499780 | Addgene NGS Result
TTAATGTAGTCTTATGCAATACTCTTGTAGTCTTGCAACATGGTAACGATGAGTTAGCAACATGCCTTAC
AAGGAGAGAAAAAGCACCGTGCATGCCGATTGGTGGAAGTAAGGTGGTACGATCGTGCCTTATTAGGAAG
GCAACAGACGGGTCTGACATGGATTGGACGAACCACTGAATTGCCGCATTGCAGAGATATTGTATTTAAG
TGCCTAGCTCGATACATAAACGGGTCTCTCTGGTTAGACCAGATCTGAGCCTGGGAGCTCTCTGGCTAAC
TAGGGAACCCACTGCTTAAGCCTCAATAAAGCTTGCCTTGAGTGCTTCAAGTAGTGTGTGCCCGTCTGTT
GTGTGACTCTGGTAACTAGAGATCCCTCAGACCCTTTTAGTCAGTGTGGAAAATCTCTAGCAGTGGCGCC
CGAACAGGGACTTGAAAGCGAAAGGGAAACCAGAGGAGCTCTCTCGACGCAGGACTCGGCTTGCTGAAGC
GCGCACGGCAAGAGGCGAGGGGCGGCGACTGGTGAGTACGCCAAAAATTTTGACTAGCGGAGGCTAGAAG
GAGAGAGATGGGTGCGAGAGCGTCAGTATTAAGCGGGGGAGAATTAGATCGCGATGGGAAAAAATTCGGT
TAAGGCCAGGGGGAAAGAAAAAATATAAATTAAAACATATAGTATGGGCAAGCAGGGAGCTAGAACGATT
CGCAGTTAATCCTGGCCTGTTAGAAACATCAGAAGGCTGTAGACAAATACTGGGACAGCTACAACCATCC
CTTCAGACAGGATCAGAAGAACTTAGATCATTATATAATACAGTAGCAACCCTCTATTGTGTGCATCAAA
GGATAGAGATAAAAGACACCAAGGAAGCTTTAGACAAGATAGAGGAAGAGCAAAACAAAAGTAAGACCAC
CGCACAGCAAGCGGCCGCTGATCTTCAGACCTGGAGGAGGAGATATGAGGGACAATTGGAGAAGTGAATT
ATATAAATATAAAGTAGTAAAAATTGAACCATTAGGAGTAGCACCCACCAAGGCAAAGAGAAGAGTGGTG
CAGAGAGAAAAAAGAGCAGTGGGAATAGGAGCTTTGTTCCTTGGGTTCTTGGGAGCAGCAGGAAGCACTA
TGGGCGCAGCGTCAATGACGCTGACGGTACAGGCCAGACAATTATTGTCTGGTATAGTGCAGCAGCAGAA
CAATTTGCTGAGGGCTATTGAGGCGCAACAGCATCTGTTGCAACTCACAGTCTGGGGCATCAAGCAGCTC
CAGGCAAGAATCCTGGCTGTGGAAAGATACCTAAAGGATCAACAGCTCCTGGGGATTTGGGGTTGCTCTG
GAAAACTCATTTGCACCACTGCTGTGCCTTGGAATGCTAGTTGGAGTAATAAATCTCTGGAACAGATTTG
GAATCACACGACCTGGATGGAGTGGGACAGAGAAATTAACAATTACACAAGCTTAATACACTCCTTAATT
GAAGAATCGCAAAACCAGCAAGAAAAGAATGAACAAGAATTATTGGAATTAGATAAATGGGCAAGTTTGT
GGAATTGGTTTAACATAACAAATTGGCTGTGGTATATAAAATTATTCATAATGATAGTAGGAGGCTTGGT
AGGTTTAAGAATAGTTTTTGCTGTACTTTCTATAGTGAATAGAGTTAGGCAGGGATATTCACCATTATCG
TTTCAGACCCACCTCCCAACCCCGAGGGGACCCAGAGAGGGCCTATTTCCCATGATTCCTTCATATTTGC
ATATACGATACAAGGCTGTTAGAGAGATAATTAGAATTAATTTGACTGTAAACACAAAGATATTAGTACA
AAATACGTGACGTAGAAAGTAATAATTTCTTGGGTAGTTTGCAGTTTTAAAATTATGTTTTAAAATGGAC
TATCATATGCTTACCGTAACTTGAAAGTATTTCGATTTCTTGGCTTTATATATCTTGTGGAAAGGACGAA
ACACCGGGGACAAGAAGAACTACCGGTTTTAGAGCTAGAAATAGCAAGTTAAAATAAGGCTAGTCCGTTA
TCAACTTGAAAAAGTGGCACCGAGTCGGTGCTTTTTTGAATTCTAGATCTTGAGACAAATGGCAGTATTC
ATCCACAATTTTAAAAGAAAAGGGGGGATTGGGGGGTACAGTGCAGGGGAAAGAATAGTAGACATAATAG
CAACAGACATACAAACTAAAGAATTACAAAAACAAATTACAAAAATTCAAAATTTTCGGGTTTATTACAG
GGACAGCAGAGATCCACTTTGGCGCCGGCTCGAGTGGCTCCGGTGCCCGTCAGTGGGCAGAGCGCACATC
GCCCACAGTCCCCGAGAAGTTGGGGGGAGGGGTCGGCAATTGAACCGGTGCCTAGAGAAGGTGGCGCGGG
GTAAACTGGGAAAGTGATGTCGTGTACTGGCTCCGCCTTTTTCCCGAGGGTGGGGGAGAACCGTATATAA
GTGCAGTAGTCGCCGTGAACGTTCTTTTTCGCAACGGGTTTGCCGCCAGAACACAGGTGTCGTGACGCGG
GATCCGCCACCATGACCGAGTACAAGCCCACGGTGCGCCTCGCCACCCGCGACGACGTCCCCAGGGCCGT
ACGCACCCTCGCCGCCGCGTTCGCCGACTACCCCGCCACGCGCCACACCGTCGATCCGGACCGCCACATC
GAGCGGGTCACCGAGCTGCAAGAACTCTTCCTCACGCGCGTCGGGCTCGACATCGGCAAGGTGTGGGTCG
CGGACGACGGCGCCGCGGTGGCGGTCTGGACCACGCCGGAGAGCGTCGAAGCGGGGGCGGTGTTCGCCGA
GATCGGCCCGCGCATGGCCGAGTTGAGCGGTTCCCGGCTGGCCGCGCAGCAACAGATGGAAGGCCTCCTG
GCGCCGCACCGGCCCAAGGAGCCCGCGTGGTTCCTGGCCACCGTCGGAGTCTCGCCCGACCACCAGGGCA
AGGGTCTGGGCAGCGCCGTCGTGCTCCCCGGAGTGGAGGCGGCCGAGCGCGCCGGGGTGCCCGCCTTCCT
GGAGACCTCCGCGCCCCGCAACCTCCCCTTCTACGAGCGGCTCGGCTTCACCGTCACCGCCGACGTCGAG
GTGCCCGAAGGACCGCGCACCTGGTGCATGACCCGCAAGCCCGGTGCCTGAACGCGTTAAGTCGACAATC
AACCTCTGGATTACAAAATTTGTGAAAGATTGACTGGTATTCTTAACTATGTTGCTCCTTTTACGCTATG
TGGATACGCTGCTTTAATGCCTTTGTATCATGCTATTGCTTCCCGTATGGCTTTCATTTTCTCCTCCTTG
TATAAATCCTGGTTGCTGTCTCTTTATGAGGAGTTGTGGCCCGTTGTCAGGCAACGTGGCGTGGTGTGCA
CTGTGTTTGCTGACGCAACCCCCACTGGTTGGGGCATTGCCACCACCTGTCAGCTCCTTTCCGGGACTTT
CGCTTTCCCCCTCCCTATTGCCACGGCGGAACTCATCGCCGCCTGCCTTGCCCGCTGCTGGACAGGGGCT
CGGCTGTTGGGCACTGACAATTCCGTGGTGTTGTCGGGGAAATCATCGTCCTTTCCTTGGCTGCTCGCCT
GTGTTGCCACCTGGATTCTGCGCGGGACGTCCTTCTGCTACGTCCCTTCGGCCCTCAATCCAGCGGACCT
TCCTTCCCGCGGCCTGCTGCCGGCTCTGCGGCCTCTTCCGCGTCTTCGCCTTCGCCCTCAGACGAGTCGG
ATCTCCCTTTGGGCCGCCTCCCCGCGTCGACTTTAAGACCAATGACTTACAAGGCAGCTGTAGATCTTAG
CCACTTTTTAAAAGAAAAGGGGGGACTGGAAGGGCTAATTCACTCCCAACGAAGACAAGATCTGCTTTTT
GCTTGTACTGGGTCTCTCTGGTTAGACCAGATCTGAGCCTGGGAGCTCTCTGGCTAACTAGGGAACCCAC
TGCTTAAGCCTCAATAAAGCTTGCCTTGAGTGCTTCAAGTAGTGTGTGCCCGTCTGTTGTGTGACTCTGG
TAACTAGAGATCCCTCAGACCCTTTTAGTCAGTGTGGAAAATCTCTAGCAGTACGTATAGTAGTTCATGT
CATCTTATTATTCAGTATTTATAACTTGCAAAGAAATGAATATCAGAGAGTGAGAGGAACTTGTTTATTG
CAGCTTATAATGGTTACAAATAAAGCAATAGCATCACAAATTTCACAAATAAAGCATTTTTTTCACTGCA
TTCTAGTTGTGGTTTGTCCAAACTCATCAATGTATCTTATCATGTCTGGCTCTAGCTATCCCGCCCCTAA
CTCCGCCCATCCCGCCCCTAACTCCGCCCAGTTCCGCCCATTCTCCGCCCCATGGCTGACTAATTTTTTT
TATTTATGCAGAGGCCGAGGCCGCCTCGGCCTCTGAGCTATTCCAGAAGTAGTGAGGAGGCTTTTTTGGA
GGCCTAGGGACGTACCCAATTCGCCCTATAGTGAGTCGTATTACGCGCGCTCACTGGCCGTCGTTTTACA
ACGTCGTGACTGGGAAAACCCTGGCGTTACCCAACTTAATCGCCTTGCAGCACATCCCCCTTTCGCCAGC
TGGCGTAATAGCGAAGAGGCCCGCACCGATCGCCCTTCCCAACAGTTGCGCAGCCTGAATGGCGAATGGG
[124 nt withheld, positions 4621-4744]
C
[91 nt withheld, positions 4746-4836]
A
[49 nt withheld, positions 4838-4886]
CCTTTGACGTTGGAGTCCACGTTCTTT
[37 nt withheld, positions 4914-4950]
ACCCTATCTCGGTCTATTCTTTTGATTTATAAGGGATTTTGCCGATTTCGGCCTATTGGTTAAAAAATGA
GCTGATTTAACAAAAATTTAACGCGAATTTTAACAAAATATTAACGCTTACAATTTAGGTGGCACTTTTC
GGGGAAATGTGCGCGGAACCCCTATTTGTTTATTTTTCTAAATACATTCAAATATGTATCCGCTCATGAG
ACAATAACCCTGATAAATGCTTCAATAATATTGAAAAAGGAAGAGTATGAGTATTCAACATTTCCGTGTC
GCCCTTATTCCCTTTTTTGCGGCATTTTGCCTTCCTGTTTTTGCTCACCCAGAAACGCTGGTGAAAGTAA
AAGATGCTGAAGATCAGTTGGGTGCACGAGTGGGTTACATCGAACTGGATCTCAACAGCGGTAAGATCCT
TGAGAGTTTTCGCCCCGAAGAACGTTTTCCAATGATGAGCACTTTTAAAGTTCTGCTATGTGGCGCGGTA
TTATCCCGTATTGACGCCGGGCAAGAGCAACTCGGTCGCCGCATACACTATTCTCAGAATGACTTGGTTG
AGTACTCACCAGTCACAGAAAAGCATCTTACGGATGGCATGACAGTAAGAGAATTATGCAGTGCTGCCAT
AACCATGAGTGATAACACTGCGGCCAACTTACTTCTGACAACGATCGGAGGACCGAAGGAGCTAACCGCT
TTTTTGCACAACATGGGGGATCATGTAACTCGCCTTGATCGTTGGGAACCGGAGCTGAATGAAGCCATAC
CAAACGACGAGCGTGACACCACGATGCCTGTAGCAATGGCAACAACGTTGCGCAAACTATTAACTGGCGA
ACTACTTACTCTAGCTTCCCGGCAACAATTAATAGACTGGATGGAGGCGGATAAAGTTGCAGGACCACTT
CTGCGCTCGGCCCTTCCGGCTGGCTGGTTTATTGCTGATAAATCTGGAGCCGGTGAGCGTGGGTCTCGCG
GTATCATTGCAGCACTGGGGCCAGATGGTAAGCCCTCCCGTATCGTAGTTATCTACACGACGGGGAGTCA
GGCAACTATGGATGAACGAAATAGACAGATCGCTGAGATAGGTGCCTCACTGATTAAGCATTGGTAACTG
TCAGACCAAGTTTACTCATATATACTTTAGATTGATTTAAAACTTCATTTTTAATTTAAAAGGATCTAGG
TGAAGATCCTTTTTGATAATCTCATGACCAAAATCCCTTAACGTGAGTTTTCGTTCCACTGAGCGTCAGA
CCCCGTAGAAAAGATCAAAGGATCTTCTTGAGATCCTTTTTTTCTGCGCGTAATCTGCTGCTTGCAAACA
AAAAAACCACCGCTACCAGCGGTGGTTTGTTTGCCGGATCAAGAGCTACCAACTCTTTTTCCGAAGGTAA
CTGGCTTCAGCAGAGCGCAGATACCAAATACTGTTCTTCTAGTGTAGCCGTAGTTAGGCCACCACTTCAA
GAACTCTGTAGCACCGCCTACATACCTCGCTCTGCTAATCCTGTTACCAGTGGCTGCTGCCAGTGGCGAT
AAGTCGTGTCTTACCGGGTTGGACTCAAGACGATAGTTACCGGATAAGGCGCAGCGGTCGGGCTGAACGG
GGGGTTCGTGCACACAGCCCAGCTTGGAGCGAACGACCTACACCGAACTGAGATACCTACAGCGTGAGCT
ATGAGAAAGCGCCACGCTTCCCGAAGGGAGAAAGGCGGACAGGTATCCGGTAAGCGGCAGGGTCGGAACA
GGAGAGCGCACGAGGGAGCTTCCAGGGGGAAACGCCTGGTATCTTTATAGTCCTGTCGGGTTTCGCCACC
TCTGACTTGAGCGTCGATTTTTGTGATGCTCGTCAGGGGGGCGGAGCCTATGGAAAAACGCCAGCAACGC
GGCCTTTTTACGGTTCCTGGCCTTTTGCTGGCCTTTTGCTCACATGTTCTTTCCTGCGTTATCCCCTGAT
TCTGTGGATAACCGTATTACCGCCTTTGAGTGAGCTGATACCGCTCGCCGCAGCCGAACGACCGAGCGCA
GCGAGTCAGTGAGCGAGGAAGCGGAAGAGCGCCCAATACGCAAACCGCCTCTCCCCGCGCGTTGGCCGAT
TCATTAATGCAGCTGGCACGACAGGTTTCCCGACTGGAAAGCGGGCAGTGAGCGCAACGCAATTAATGTG
AGTTAGCTCACTCATTAGGCACCCCAGGCTTTACACTTTATGCTTCCGGCTCGTATGTTGTGTGGAATTG
TGAGCGGATAACAATTTCACACAGGAAACAGCTATGACCATGATTACGCCAAGCGCGCAATTAACCCTCA
CTAAAGGGAACAAAAGCTGGAGCTGCAAGC
Features (pLannotate 1.2.2; 27 found; start..end, strand, type, name):
      5..231     +  promoter       RSV promoter: Rous sarcoma virus enhancer/promoter
    232..412     +  LTR            5' LTR (truncated): truncated 5' long terminal repeat (LTR) from HIV-1
    459..584     +  misc_feature   HIV-1 Ψ: packaging signal of human immunodeficiency virus type 1
    568..931     +  CDS            HIV-1 gag (fragment): gag protein from human immunodeficiency virus 1; gag
   1077..1310    +  misc_feature   RRE: The Rev response element (RRE) of HIV-1 allows for Rev-dependent mRNA export from the nucleus to the cytoplasm.
   1687..1713    +  CDS            Rev (fragment): human immunodeficiency virus 1 (HIV-1) Rev protein; rev; enhances nuclear export of unspliced and incompletely spliced viral mRNAs
   1717..1957    +  promoter       U6 promoter: RNA polymerase III promoter for human U6 snRNA
   1986..2061    +  misc_RNA       gRNA scaffold: guide RNA scaffold for the Streptococcus pyogenes CRISPR/Cas9 system
   2109..2226    +  misc_feature   cPPT/CTS: central polypurine tract and central termination sequence of HIV-1
   2295..2506    +  promoter       EF-1α core promoter: core promoter for human elongation factor EF-1α
   2532..3131    +  CDS            PuroR (fragment): puromycin N-acetyltransferase; pac from Streptomyces; confers resistance to puromycin
   3147..3735    +  misc_feature   WPRE: woodchuck hepatitis virus posttranscriptional regulatory element
   3786..3805    +  misc_feature   cPPT/CTS (fragment): central polypurine tract and central termination sequence of HIV-1
   3807..4040    +  LTR            3' LTR (ΔU3): self-inactivating 3' long terminal repeat (LTR) from HIV-1
   4118..4239    +  polyA_signal   SV40 poly(A) signal: SV40 polyadenylation signal
   4279..4414    +  rep_origin     SV40 ori: SV40 origin of replication
   4435..4453    -  promoter       T7 promoter: promoter for bacteriophage T7 RNA polymerase
   4461..4616    +  CDS            lacZα (fragment): LacZα fragment of β-galactosidase; lacZ fragment
   4621..5049    +  rep_origin     f1 ori (sequence partly withheld): f1 bacteriophage origin of replication; arrow indicates direction of (+) strand synthesis
   5102..5206    +  promoter       AmpR promoter: bla
   5207..6067    +  CDS            AmpR: β-lactamase; bla; confers resistance to ampicillin, carbenicillin, and related antibiotics
   6238..6826    +  rep_origin     ori: high-copy-number ColE1/pMB1/pBR322/pUC origin of replication
   7009..7101    +  CDS            lacI (fragment): lac repressor; lacI; The lac repressor binds to the lac operator to inhibit transcription in E. coli. This inhibition can be relieved by adding lactose or isopropyl-β-D-thiogalactopyranoside (IPTG).
   7114..7135    +  protein_bind   CAP binding site: CAP binding activates transcription in the presence of cAMP. E. coli catabolite activator protein
   7150..7180    +  promoter       lac promoter: promoter for the E. coli lac operon
   7188..7204    +  protein_bind   lac operator: The lac repressor binds to the lac operator to inhibit transcription in E. coli. This inhibition can be relieved by adding lactose or isopropyl-β-D-thiogalactopyranoside (IPTG). lac repressor encoded by lacI
   7249..7267    +  promoter       T3 promoter: promoter for bacteriophage T3 RNA polymerase
