[The description below was written by a language model from this plasmid's Addgene catalogue record and pLannotate feature annotations shown in this document.]
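Description:
pLenti-hPTPRF-gRNA3 is a lentiviral CRISPR guide RNA vector built on the pLenti-sgRNA backbone and designed to knock out human PTPRF, the receptor-type protein tyrosine phosphatase also known as LAR. It is a 7,290 nt plasmid maintained in E. coli through a high-copy ColE1/pUC-type origin and selected with ampicillin via the β-lactamase gene. The backbone also retains an f1 origin, an SV40 origin and poly(A) signal, and remnants of a lac/lacZα cloning region flanked by T7 and T3 promoters.

The viral portion has a third-generation, self-inactivating layout. An RSV promoter replaces the U3 region upstream of a truncated HIV-1 5' LTR to drive genomic RNA production in packaging cells. It is followed by the Ψ packaging signal with a gag fragment, the Rev response element for Rev-dependent nuclear export, a cPPT/CTS, and a ΔU3 3' LTR that leaves the integrated provirus without LTR promoter activity.

Between the LTRs, a human U6 RNA polymerase III promoter expresses the PTPRF-targeting spacer fused to the Streptococcus pyogenes Cas9 guide scaffold. A separate EF-1α core promoter drives puromycin N-acetyltransferase, with a WPRE downstream to enhance transcript expression, so transduced mammalian cells can be selected with puromycin.

No Cas9 coding sequence is annotated, so the nuclease must be supplied separately, for example from a Cas9-expressing cell line. The name suggests it is one of several guides against the same gene. The record gives the purpose simply as PTPRF CRISPR knockout and notes restriction-enzyme cloning without specifying the sites.
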