Addgene plasmid #249230: pLenti-hPTPRF-gRNA3
Purpose: PTPRF CRISPR KO
Depositing lab: Weihong Tan. Depositing organization: Hangzhou Institute of Medicine, Chinese Academy of Sciences. Publication: SPARK-seq: A high-throughput platform for aptamer discovery and kinetic profiling. Luo G, Song J, Fu Y, Jiang Y, Gao Y, Zhong Z, Li L, Wei Y, Jia HR, Guo L, Fu T, Wu Q, Tan W. Science. 2026 Jan;391(6780):eadv6127. doi: 10.1126/science.adv6127. Epub 2026 Jan 1. PubMed 41477891.
Backbone
  Vector backbone: pLenti-sgRNA
  Backbone manufacturer: Eric Lander and David Sabatini, Addgene plasmid #71409
  Vector type: Lentiviral, CRISPR
Growth in bacteria
  Bacterial resistance: Ampicillin, 100 μg/mL
  Growth temperature: 37°C
  Growth strain: NEB Stable
  Copy number: High Copy
Gene/Insert
  Gene/Insert name: PTPRF
  gRNA/shRNA sequence: GGGACAAGAAGAACTACCG
  Species: H. sapiens (human)
  Entrez Gene: PTPRF (a.k.a. BNAH2, LAR)
  Promoter: U6
  Cloning method: Restriction Enzyme; 5′ cloning site Unknown (unknown if destroyed)
Terms and licenses: Academic/Nonprofit Terms; Industry Terms: Not Available to Industry
How to cite: pLenti-hPTPRF-gRNA3 was a gift from Weihong Tan (Addgene plasmid # 249230 ; http://n2t.net/addgene:249230 ; RRID:Addgene_249230)
